>Addgene plasmid #13713 | pB-actin 16 E6 | addgene partial sequence | sequence record 20011 | 13713 with hBactin-pA-R 5'-CACCTTCACCGTTCCAGTTT
GCTGTCAACATGAGAATTCCAAGCTTGAATTCAGATCTGGTACCTTACAGCTGGGTTTCTCTACGTGTTC
TTGATGATCTGCAACAAGACATACATCGACCGGTCCACCGACCCCTTATATTATGGAATCTTTGCTTTTT
GTCCAGATGTCTTTGCTTTTCTTCAGGACACAGTGGCTTTTGACAGTTAATACACCTAATTAACAAATCA
CACAACGGTTTGTTGTATTGCTGTTCTAATGTTGTTCCATACAAACTATAACAATAATGTCTATACTCAC
TAATTTTAGAATAAAACTTTAAACATTTATCACATACAGCATATGGATTCCCATCTCTATATACTATGCA
TAAATCCCGAAAAGCAAAGTCATATACCTCACGTCGCAGTAACTGTTGCTTGCAGTACACACATTCTAAT
ATTATATCATGTATAGTTGTTTGCAGCTCTGTGCATAACTGTGGTAACTTTCTGGGTCGCTCCTGTGGGT
CCTGAAACATGGTGGATCCTCTAGAGTCGACTGATCCTGCGAGAATAGCCGGGCGCGCTGTGAGCCGAAG
TCGCCCCCGCCCTGGCCACTTCCGGCGCGCCGAGTCCTTAGGCCGCCAGGGGGCGCCGGCGCGCGCCCAG
ATTGGGGACA
