>Addgene plasmid #13713 | pB-actin 16 E6 | addgene partial sequence | sequence record 20012 | 13713 with hBactin-F
ACTGCTGTCGGCGAAGCCGGATGTAGTGAGCGGCGCGGGGCCAACTCATTNTTGNGNCGNTTNCGAAAGT
TGCCTTTTATGGCTTCGAGCGGCCGCGGCGGCNCCCTATAAAACCCANCGGNNCGACGCGNCACCACCGC
CGAGACCGCGTCCGCCCCGCGAGCACAGAGCCTCGCCTTTGNCGATCCGCCGCCCGTCCACACCCGCCGC
CAGGTAAGCCCGGCCAGNCGACCGGGGCATGCGGCCGCGGCCCCTTCGCCCGTGCAGAGCCGCCGTCTGG
GNCGCANCGGGGGGNGCATGGGGGGGGAACCGGACCGCCGTGGGGGGCGCGGGANAAGCCCCTGGNCCTC
CGGAGATGGGGGACACCCCACGCCAGTTCGGAGGCGCGAGGCCGCGCTCGGGAGGCGCGCTCCGGGGGTG
CCGCTCTCGGGNCGGGGNCNACCGGCGGGGTCTTTGTNTGAGNCGGGCTCTTGCCANTGGGGATCGCANN
GTGGGCGACGGNGTAGCCCCCGCCAGGCCCGGTGGGGGCTGGGGCGCCATTGCANGTGNGCGCTGNTCCT
TTGGGCGCTAACTGCGTGCGCGCTGGGAATTG
