[The description below was written by a language model from this plasmid's Addgene catalogue record.]
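Description:
pB-actin 16 E6 is a mammalian expression plasmid that carries the E6 open reading frame of human papillomavirus type 16 in the pB-actin backbone. The backbone is recorded as about 7.5 kb and the insert as about 480 bp, cloned by restriction digestion between a SalI site at the 5′ end and a HindIII site at the 3′ end, both of which remain intact so the insert can be excised again. The plasmid is propagated in E. coli under ampicillin selection and is listed as low copy. The catalogue gives the insert species as human, but the gene is viral; the entry reflects the host of HPV16 rather than the origin of the sequence.

The record does not explicitly list the promoter, polyadenylation signal, origin of replication or any mammalian selection marker, and no feature table is provided. The backbone name suggests that expression is driven by a β-actin promoter, but this is an inference from the name only. No epitope tags or fusion partners are recorded, so the insert appears to encode untagged E6.

E6 is one of the two main HPV16 oncoproteins, best known for promoting degradation of the tumour suppressor p53. The associated publication examined the contributions of E6 and E7 to the transformation of primary human keratinocytes and concluded that the two genes together are necessary and sufficient. This construct therefore serves to express E6 on its own in mammalian cells, alone or alongside a matching E7 expression plasmid, for studies of papillomavirus-driven immortalization and transformation.
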