Addgene plasmid #13713: pB-actin 16 E6
Depositing lab: Karl Munger. Publication: The E6 and E7 genes of the human papillomavirus type 16 together are necessary and sufficient for transformation of primary human keratinocytes. Münger K, Phelps WC, Bubb V, Howley PM, Schlegel R. J Virol. 1989 Oct . 63(10):4417-21. PubMed 2476573.
Backbone
  Vector backbone: pB-actin
  Backbone size w/o insert (bp): 7500
  Vector type: Mammalian Expression
Growth in bacteria
  Bacterial resistance: Ampicillin, 100 μg/mL
  Growth temperature: 37°C
  Growth strain: DH5alpha
  Copy number: Low Copy
Gene/Insert
  Gene/Insert name: HPV 16 E6 (alt name: E6)
  Species: H. sapiens (human)
  Insert size (bp): 480
  GenBank ID: NC_001526
  Entrez Gene: E6 (a.k.a. HpV16gp1)
  Cloning method: Restriction Enzyme; 5′ cloning site Sal 1 (not destroyed); 3′ cloning site HindIII (not destroyed)
  Sequencing primers: 5′ n/a
Terms and licenses: Academic/Nonprofit Terms; Industry Terms: Not Available to Industry
How to cite: pB-actin 16 E6 was a gift from Karl Munger (Addgene plasmid # 13713 ; http://n2t.net/addgene:13713 ; RRID:Addgene_13713)
